>Addgene plasmid #142726 | TFORF1089 | addgene full sequence | sequence record 395803 | Addgene NGS Result
TTAATGTAGTCTTATGCAATACTCTTGTAGTCTTGCAACATGGTAACGATGAGTTAGCAACATGCCTTAC
AAGGAGAGAAAAAGCACCGTGCATGCCGATTGGTGGAAGTAAGGTGGTACGATCGTGCCTTATTAGGAAG
GCAACAGACGGGTCTGACATGGATTGGACGAACCACTGAATTGCCGCATTGCAGAGATATTGTATTTAAG
TGCCTAGCTCGATACATAAACGGGTCTCTCTGGTTAGACCAGATCTGAGCCTGGGAGCTCTCTGGCTAAC
TAGGGAACCCACTGCTTAAGCCTCAATAAAGCTTGCCTTGAGTGCTTCAAGTAGTGTGTGCCCGTCTGTT
GTGTGACTCTGGTAACTAGAGATCCCTCAGACCCTTTTAGTCAGTGTGGAAAATCTCTAGCAGTGGCGCC
CGAACAGGGACTTGAAAGCGAAAGGGAAACCAGAGGAGCTCTCTCGACGCAGGACTCGGCTTGCTGAAGC
GCGCACGGCAAGAGGCGAGGGGCGGCGACTGGTGAGTACGCCAAAAATTTTGACTAGCGGAGGCTAGAAG
GAGAGAGATGGGTGCGAGAGCGTCAGTATTAAGCGGGGGAGAATTAGATCGCGATGGGAAAAAATTCGGT
TAAGGCCAGGGGGAAAGAAAAAATATAAATTAAAACATATAGTATGGGCAAGCAGGGAGCTAGAACGATT
CGCAGTTAATCCTGGCCTGTTAGAAACATCAGAAGGCTGTAGACAAATACTGGGACAGCTACAACCATCC
CTTCAGACAGGATCAGAAGAACTTAGATCATTATATAATACAGTAGCAACCCTCTATTGTGTGCATCAAA
GGATAGAGATAAAAGACACCAAGGAAGCTTTAGACAAGATAGAGGAAGAGCAAAACAAAAGTAAGACCAC
CGCACAGCAAGCGGCCGCTGATCTTCAGACCTGGAGGAGGAGATATGAGGGACAATTGGAGAAGTGAATT
ATATAAATATAAAGTAGTAAAAATTGAACCATTAGGAGTAGCACCCACCAAGGCAAAGAGAAGAGTGGTG
CAGAGAGAAAAAAGAGCAGTGGGAATAGGAGCTTTGTTCCTTGGGTTCTTGGGAGCAGCAGGAAGCACTA
TGGGCGCAGCGTCAATGACGCTGACGGTACAGGCCAGACAATTATTGTCTGGTATAGTGCAGCAGCAGAA
CAATTTGCTGAGGGCTATTGAGGCGCAACAGCATCTGTTGCAACTCACAGTCTGGGGCATCAAGCAGCTC
CAGGCAAGAATCCTGGCTGTGGAAAGATACCTAAAGGATCAACAGCTCCTGGGGATTTGGGGTTGCTCTG
GAAAACTCATTTGCACCACTGCTGTGCCTTGGAATGCTAGTTGGAGTAATAAATCTCTGGAACAGATTTG
GAATCACACGACCTGGATGGAGTGGGACAGAGAAATTAACAATTACACAAGCTTAATACACTCCTTAATT
GAAGAATCGCAAAACCAGCAAGAAAAGAATGAACAAGAATTATTGGAATTAGATAAATGGGCAAGTTTGT
GGAATTGGTTTAACATAACAAATTGGCTGTGGTATATAAAATTATTCATAATGATAGTAGGAGGCTTGGT
AGGTTTAAGAATAGTTTTTGCTGTACTTTCTATAGTGAATAGAGTTAGGCAGGGATATTCACCATTATCG
TTTCAGACCCACCTCCCAACCCCGAGGGGACCCATGCATTGCATCTCAATTAGTCAGCAACCAGGTGTGG
AAAGTCCCCAGGCTCCCCAGCAGGCAGAAGTATGCAAAGCATGCGTCTCAATTAGTCAGCAACCATAGTC
CCGCCCCTAACTCCGCCCATCCCGCCCCTAACTCCGCCCAGTTCCGCCCATTCTCCGCCCCATGGCTGAC
TAATTTTTTTTATTTATGCAGAGGCCGAGGCCGCCTCGGCCTCTGAGCTATTCCAGAAGTAGTGAGGAGG
CTTTTTTGGAGGCCTAGGCTTTTGCAAAAAGCTTTCTAGAGGTACCACCGGAGCTTACCATGACCGAGTA
CAAGCCCACGGTGCGCCTCGCCACCCGCGACGACGTCCCCAGGGCCGTACGCACCCTCGCCGCCGCGTTC
GCCGACTACCCCGCCACGCGCCACACCGTCGATCCGGACCGCCACATCGAGCGGGTCACCGAGCTGCAAG
AACTCTTCCTCACGCGCGTCGGGCTCGACATCGGCAAGGTGTGGGTCGCGGACGACGGCGCCGCCGTGGC
GGTCTGGACCACGCCGGAGAGCGTCGAAGCGGGGGCGGTGTTCGCCGAGATCGGCCCGCGCATGGCCGAG
TTGAGCGGTTCCCGGCTGGCCGCGCAGCAACAGATGGAAGGCCTCCTGGCGCCGCACCGGCCCAAGGAGC
CCGCGTGGTTCCTGGCCACCGTCGGCGTCTCGCCCGACCACCAGGGCAAGGGTCTGGGCAGCGCCGTCGT
GCTCCCCGGAGTGGAGGCGGCCGAGCGCGCCGGGGTGCCCGCCTTCCTGGAGACCTCCGCGCCCCGCAAC
CTCCCCTTCTACGAGCGGCTCGGCTTCACCGTCACCGCCGACGTCGAGGTGCCCGAAGGACCGCGCACCT
GGTGCATGACCCGCAAGCCCGGTGCCAGTTAACGAATTCTAGATCTTGAGACAAATGGCAGTATTCATCC
ACAATTTTAAAAGAAAAGGGGGGATTGGGGGGTACAGTGCAGGGGAAAGAATAGTAGACATAATAGCAAC
AGACATACAAACTAAAGAATTACAAAAACAAATTACAAAAATTCAAAATTTTCGGGTTTATTACAGGGAC
AGCAGAGATCCACTTTGGCGCCGGCTCGAGGCCTGCAGGTGCAAAGATGGATAAAGTTTTAAACAGAGAG
GAATCTTTGCAGCTAATGGACCTTCTAGGTCTTGAAAGGAGTGGGAATTGGCTCCGGTGCCCGTCAGTGG
GCAGAGCGCACATCGCCCACAGTCCCCGAGAAGTTGGGGGGAGGGGTCGGCAATTGAACCGGTGCCTAGA
GAAGGTGGCGCGGGGTAAACTGGGAAAGTGATGTCGTGTACTGGCTCCGCCTTTTTCCCGAGGGTGGGGG
AGAACCGTATATAAGTGCAGTAGTCGCCGTGAACGTTCTTTTTCGCAACGGGTTTGCCGCCAGAACACAG
GTAAGTGCCGTGTGTGGTTCCCGCGGGCCTGGCCTCTTTACGGGTTATGGCCCTTGCGTGCCTTGAATTA
CTTCCACCTGGCTGCAGTACGTGATTCTTGATCCCGAGCTTCGGGTTGGAAGTGGGTGGGAGAGTTCGAG
GCCTTGCGCTTAAGGAGCCCCTTCGCCTCGTGCTTGAGTTGAGGCCTGGCCTGGGCGCTGGGGCCGCCGC
GTGCGAATCTGGTGGCACCTTCGCGCCTGTCTCGCTGCTTTCGATAAGTCTCTAGCCATTTAAAATTTTT
GATGACCTGCTGCGACGCTTTTTTTCTGGCAAGATAGTCTTGTAAATGCGGGCCAAGATCTGCACACTGG
TATTTCGGTTTTTGGGGCCGCGGGCGGCGACGGGGCCCGTGCGTCCCAGCGCACATGTTCGGCGAGGCGG
GGCCTGCGAGCGCGGCCACCGAGAATCGGACGGGGGTAGTCTCAAGCTGGCCGGCCTGCTCTGGTGCCTG
GCCTCGCGCCGCCGTGTATCGCCCCGCCCTGGGCGGCAAGGCTGGCCCGGTCGGCACCAGTTGCGTGAGC
GGAAAGATGGCCGCTTCCCGGCCCTGCTGCAGGGAGCTCAAAATGGAGGACGCGGCGCTCGGGAGAGCGG
GCGGGTGAGTCACCCACACAAAGGAAAAGGGCCTTTCCGTCCTCAGCCGTCGCTTCATGTGACTCCACGG
AGTACCGGGCGCCGTCCAGGCACCTCGATTAGTTCTCGAGCTTTTGGAGTACGTCGTCTTTAGGTTGGGG
GGAGGGGTTTTATGCGATGGAGTTTCCCCACACTGAGTGGGTGGAGACTGAAGTTAGGCCAGCTTGGCAC
TTGATGTAATTCTCCTTGGAATTTGCCCTTTTTGAGTTTGGATCTTGGTTCATTCTCAAGCCTCAGACAG
TGGTTCAAAGTTTTTTTCTTCCATTTCAGGTGTCGTGAGGCTAGCACCGCCACCATGCCTCTGCGGGATG
AAACCCTCCGAGAGGTGTGGGCCTCTGACAGTGGGCATGAAGAAGAAAGCCTGAGCCCGGAGGCCCCGCG
GCGCCCCAAACAGCGACCCGCCCCGGCACAGAGGCTAAGGAAGAAGAGGACGGAGGCCCCCGAATCCCCC
TGCCCCACGGGATCCAAGCCCCGGAAGCCCGGAGCTGGGCGGACGGGGAGGCCGCGGGAGGAGCCTTCCC
CAGACCCAGCCCAGGCCCGGGCGCCGCAGACGGTCTACGCCAGGTTCCTCAGGGACCCCGAGGCCAAGAA
GCGCGACCCCCGGGAAACCTTTCTGGTAGCCCGTGCCCCAGACGCGGAGGACGAGGAGGAGGAGGAAGAG
GAGGACGAGGAGGACGAGGAAGAGGAGGCAGAGGAAAAGAAAGAGAAAATCCTTCTGCCTCCCAAGAAGC
CCCTGAGAGAGAAGAGCTCCGCAGACCTGAAGGAGAGGAGGGCCAAGGCCCAGGGCCCAAGGGGAGACCT
GGGAAGCCCTGACCCCCCACCGAAACCTCTGCGTGTTAGGAATAAGGAAGCTCCAGCAGGGGAGGGGACC
AAGATGAGAAAGACCAAGAAGAAAGGGTCTGGGGAGGCCGACAAGGACCCCTCAGGGAGCCCAGCCAGTG
CGAGGAAGAGCCCAGCAGCCATGTTTCTGGTTGGGGAAGGCAGTCCTGACAAGAAAGCCCTGAAGAAGAA
AGGCACTCCCAAAGGCGCGAGGAAGGAGGAAGAAGAGGAGGAGGAGGCAGCTACGGTGATAAAGAAGAGC
AATCAAAAGGGCAAAGCCAAAGGAAAAGGCAAAAAGAAAGCGAAGGAGGAGAGGGCCCCGTCTCCCCCCG
TGGAGGTGGACGAACCCCGGGAGTTTGTGCTCCGGCCTGCCCCCCAGGGCCGCACGGTGCGCTGCCGGCT
GACCCGGGACAAAAAGGGCATGGATCGAGGCATGTATCCCTCCTACTTCCTGCACCTGGACACGGAGAAG
AAGGTGTTCCTCTTGGCTGGCAGGAAACGAAAACGGAGCAAGACAGCCAATTACCTCATCTCCATCGACC
CTACCAATCTGTCCCGAGGAGGGGAGAATTTCATCGGGAAGCTGAGGTCCAACCTCCTGGGGAACCGCTT
CACGGTCTTTGACAACGGGCAGAACCCACAGCGTGGGTACAGCACTAATGTGGCAAGCCTTCGGCAGGAG
CTGGCAGCTGTGATCTATGAAACCAACGTGCTGGGCTTCCGTGGCCCCCGGCGCATGACCGTCATCATTC
CTGGCATGAGTGCGGAGAACGAGAGGGTCCCCATCCGGCCCCGAAATGCTAGTGACGGCCTGCTGGTGCG
CTGGCAGAACAAGACGCTGGAGAGCCTCATAGAACTGCACAACAAGCCACCTGTCTGGAACGATGACAGT
GGCTCCTACACCCTCAACTTCCAAGGCCGGGTCACCCAGGCCTCAGTCAAGAACTTCCAGATTGTCCACG
CTGATGACCCCGACTATATCGTGCTGCAGTTCGGCCGCGTGGCGGAGGACGCCTTCACCCTAGACTACCG
GTACCCGCTGTGCGCCCTGCAGGCCTTCGCCATCGCCCTCTCCAGTTTCGACGGGAAGCTGGCCTGCGAG
TAGTAATGAACTAGTCCGTAACTTGAAAGTATTTCGATTTCTTGGCTTTATATATCTTGTGGAAAGGACG
AGGTGCAACGTACGGCGGCGGCTTGACGCGTTAAGTCGACAATCAACCTCTGGATTACAAAATTTGTGAA
AGATTGACTGGTATTCTTAACTATGTTGCTCCTTTTACGCTATGTGGATACGCTGCTTTAATGCCTTTGT
ATCATGCTATTGCTTCCCGTATGGCTTTCATTTTCTCCTCCTTGTATAAATCCTGGTTGCTGTCTCTTTA
TGAGGAGTTGTGGCCCGTTGTCAGGCAACGTGGCGTGGTGTGCACTGTGTTTGCTGACGCAACCCCCACT
GGTTGGGGCATTGCCACCACCTGTCAGCTCCTTTCCGGGACTTTCGCTTTCCCCCTCCCTATTGCCACGG
CGGAACTCATCGCCGCCTGCCTTGCCCGCTGCTGGACAGGGGCTCGGCTGTTGGGCACTGACAATTCCGT
GGTGTTGTCGGGGAAATCATCGTCCTTTCCTTGGCTGCTCGCCTGTGTTGCCACCTGGATTCTGCGCGGG
ACGTCCTTCTGCTACGTCCCTTCGGCCCTCAATCCAGCGGACCTTCCTTCCCGCGGCCTGCTGCCGGCTC
TGCGGCCTCTTCCGCGTCTTCGCCTTCGCCCTCAGACGAGTCGGATCTCCCTTTGGGCCGCCTCCCCGCG
TCGACTTTAAGACCAATGACTTACAAGGCAGCTGTAGATCTTAGCCACTTTTTAAAAGAAAAGGGGGGAC
TGGAAGGGCTAATTCACTCCCAACGAAGACAAGATCTGCTTTTTGCTTGTACTGGGTCTCTCTGGTTAGA
CCAGATCTGAGCCTGGGAGCTCTCTGGCTAACTAGGGAACCCACTGCTTAAGCCTCAATAAAGCTTGCCT
TGAGTGCTTCAAGTAGTGTGTGCCCGTCTGTTGTGTGACTCTGGTAACTAGAGATCCCTCAGACCCTTTT
AGTCAGTGTGGAAAATCTCTAGCAGTACGTATAGTAGTTCATGTCATCTTATTATTCAGTATTTATAACT
TGCAAAGAAATGAATATCAGAGAGTGAGAGGAACTTGTTTATTGCAGCTTATAATGGTTACAAATAAAGC
AATAGCATCACAAATTTCACAAATAAAGCATTTTTTTCACTGCATTCTAGTTGTGGTTTGTCCAAACTCA
TCAATGTATCTTATCATGTCTGGCTCTAGCTATCCCGCCCCTAACTCCGCCCATCCCGCCCCTAACTCCG
CCCAGTTCCGCCCATTCTCCGCCCCATGGCTGACTAATTTTTTTTATTTATGCAGAGGCCGAGGCCGCCT
CGGCCTCTGAGCTATTCCAGAAGTAGTGAGGAGGCTTTTTTGGAGGCCTAGGGACGTACCCAATTCGCCC
TATAGTGAGTCGTATTACGCGCGCTCACTGGCCGTCGTTTTACAACGTCGTGACTGGGAAAACCCTGGCG
TTACCCAACTTAATCGCCTTGCAGCACATCCCCCTTTCGCCAGCTGGCGTAATAGCGAAGAGGCCCGCAC
CGATCGCCCTTCCCAACAGTTGCGCAGCCTGAATGGCGAATGGG
[124 nt withheld, positions 7325-7448]
C
[91 nt withheld, positions 7450-7540]
A
[49 nt withheld, positions 7542-7590]
CCTTTGACGTTGGAGTCCACGTTCTTT
[37 nt withheld, positions 7618-7654]
ACCCTATCTCGGTCTATTCTTTTGATTTATAAGGGATTTTGCCGATTTCGGCCTATTGGTTAAAAAATGA
GCTGATTTAACAAAAATTTAACGCGAATTTTAACAAAATATTAACGCTTACAATTTAGGTGGCACTTTTC
GGGGAAATGTGCGCGGAACCCCTATTTGTTTATTTTTCTAAATACATTCAAATATGTATCCGCTCATGAG
ACAATAACCCTGATAAATGCTTCAATAATATTGAAAAAGGAAGAGTATGAGTATTCAACATTTCCGTGTC
GCCCTTATTCCCTTTTTTGCGGCATTTTGCCTTCCTGTTTTTGCTCACCCAGAAACGCTGGTGAAAGTAA
AAGATGCTGAAGATCAGTTGGGTGCACGAGTGGGTTACATCGAACTGGATCTCAACAGCGGTAAGATCCT
TGAGAGTTTTCGCCCCGAAGAACGTTTTCCAATGATGAGCACTTTTAAAGTTCTGCTATGTGGCGCGGTA
TTATCCCGTATTGACGCCGGGCAAGAGCAACTCGGTCGCCGCATACACTATTCTCAGAATGACTTGGTTG
AGTACTCACCAGTCACAGAAAAGCATCTTACGGATGGCATGACAGTAAGAGAATTATGCAGTGCTGCCAT
AACCATGAGTGATAACACTGCGGCCAACTTACTTCTGACAACGATCGGAGGACCGAAGGAGCTAACCGCT
TTTTTGCACAACATGGGGGATCATGTAACTCGCCTTGATCGTTGGGAACCGGAGCTGAATGAAGCCATAC
CAAACGACGAGCGTGACACCACGATGCCTGTAGCAATGGCAACAACGTTGCGCAAACTATTAACTGGCGA
ACTACTTACTCTAGCTTCCCGGCAACAATTAATAGACTGGATGGAGGCGGATAAAGTTGCAGGACCACTT
CTGCGCTCGGCCCTTCCGGCTGGCTGGTTTATTGCTGATAAATCTGGAGCCGGTGAGCGTGGGTCTCGCG
GTATCATTGCAGCACTGGGGCCAGATGGTAAGCCCTCCCGTATCGTAGTTATCTACACGACGGGGAGTCA
GGCAACTATGGATGAACGAAATAGACAGATCGCTGAGATAGGTGCCTCACTGATTAAGCATTGGTAACTG
TCAGACCAAGTTTACTCATATATACTTTAGATTGATTTAAAACTTCATTTTTAATTTAAAAGGATCTAGG
TGAAGATCCTTTTTGATAATCTCATGACCAAAATCCCTTAACGTGAGTTTTCGTTCCACTGAGCGTCAGA
CCCCGTAGAAAAGATCAAAGGATCTTCTTGAGATCCTTTTTTTCTGCGCGTAATCTGCTGCTTGCAAACA
AAAAAACCACCGCTACCAGCGGTGGTTTGTTTGCCGGATCAAGAGCTACCAACTCTTTTTCCGAAGGTAA
CTGGCTTCAGCAGAGCGCAGATACCAAATACTGTTCTTCTAGTGTAGCCGTAGTTAGGCCACCACTTCAA
GAACTCTGTAGCACCGCCTACATACCTCGCTCTGCTAATCCTGTTACCAGTGGCTGCTGCCAGTGGCGAT
AAGTCGTGTCTTACCGGGTTGGACTCAAGACGATAGTTACCGGATAAGGCGCAGCGGTCGGGCTGAACGG
GGGGTTCGTGCACACAGCCCAGCTTGGAGCGAACGACCTACACCGAACTGAGATACCTACAGCGTGAGCT
ATGAGAAAGCGCCACGCTTCCCGAAGGGAGAAAGGCGGACAGGTATCCGGTAAGCGGCAGGGTCGGAACA
GGAGAGCGCACGAGGGAGCTTCCAGGGGGAAACGCCTGGTATCTTTATAGTCCTGTCGGGTTTCGCCACC
TCTGACTTGAGCGTCGATTTTTGTGATGCTCGTCAGGGGGGCGGAGCCTATGGAAAAACGCCAGCAACGC
GGCCTTTTTACGGTTCCTGGCCTTTTGCTGGCCTTTTGCTCACATGTTCTTTCCTGCGTTATCCCCTGAT
TCTGTGGATAACCGTATTACCGCCTTTGAGTGAGCTGATACCGCTCGCCGCAGCCGAACGACCGAGCGCA
GCGAGTCAGTGAGCGAGGAAGCGGAAGAGCGCCCAATACGCAAACCGCCTCTCCCCGCGCGTTGGCCGAT
TCATTAATGCAGCTGGCACGACAGGTTTCCCGACTGGAAAGCGGGCAGTGAGCGCAACGCAATTAATGTG
AGTTAGCTCACTCATTAGGCACCCCAGGCTTTACACTTTATGCTTCCGGCTCGTATGTTGTGTGGAATTG
TGAGCGGATAACAATTTCACACAGGAAACAGCTATGACCATGATTACGCCAAGCGCGCAATTAACCCTCA
CTAAAGGGAACAAAAGCTGGAGCTGCAAGC
Features (pLannotate 1.2.2; 31 found; start..end, strand, type, name):
      5..231     +  promoter       RSV promoter: Rous sarcoma virus enhancer/promoter
    232..412     +  LTR            5' LTR (truncated): truncated 5' long terminal repeat (LTR) from HIV-1
    459..584     +  misc_feature   HIV-1 Ψ: packaging signal of human immunodeficiency virus type 1
    568..931     +  CDS            HIV-1 gag (fragment): gag protein from human immunodeficiency virus 1; gag
   1077..1310    +  misc_feature   RRE: The Rev response element (RRE) of HIV-1 allows for Rev-dependent mRNA export from the nucleus to the cytoplasm.
   1687..1713    +  CDS            Rev (fragment): human immunodeficiency virus 1 (HIV-1) Rev protein; rev; enhances nuclear export of unspliced and incompletely spliced viral mRNAs
   1720..1743    +  promoter       SV40 promoter (fragment): SV40 early promoter
   1744..1815    +  promoter       SV40 promoter (fragment): SV40 enhancer and early promoter
   1839..1974    +  rep_origin     SV40 ori: SV40 origin of replication
   2020..2616    +  CDS            PuroR (fragment): puromycin N-acetyltransferase; pac from Streptomyces; confers resistance to puromycin
   2665..2782    +  misc_feature   cPPT/CTS: central polypurine tract and central termination sequence of HIV-1
   2847..2913    +  CDS            small t antigen (fragment): SV40 (simian virus 40) small t antigen
   2920..4098    +  promoter       EF-1α promoter: strong constitutive promoter for human elongation factor EF-1α
   4115..5740    +  CDS            TULP1: TULP1_HUMAN - Also known as TUBL1. Experimental evidence at protein level: Swiss-Prot protein existence level 1. Required for normal development of photoreceptor synapses. Required for normal photoreceptor function and for long-term survival of photoreceptor cells. Interacts with cytoskeleton proteins and may play a role in protein transport in photoreceptor cells (By similarity). Binds lipids, especially phosphatidylinositol 3-phosphate, phosphatidylinositol 4-phosphate, phosphatidylinositol 5-phosphate, phosphatidylinositol 3,4-bisphosphate, phosphatidylinositol 4,5- bisphosphate, phosphatid
   5756..5809    +  promoter       U6 promoter (fragment): RNA polymerase III promoter for human U6 snRNA
   5851..6439    +  misc_feature   WPRE: woodchuck hepatitis virus posttranscriptional regulatory element
   6490..6509    +  misc_feature   cPPT/CTS (fragment): central polypurine tract and central termination sequence of HIV-1
   6511..6744    +  LTR            3' LTR (ΔU3): self-inactivating 3' long terminal repeat (LTR) from HIV-1
   6822..6943    +  polyA_signal   SV40 poly(A) signal: SV40 polyadenylation signal
   6983..7118    +  rep_origin     SV40 ori: SV40 origin of replication
   7139..7157    -  promoter       T7 promoter: promoter for bacteriophage T7 RNA polymerase
   7165..7320    +  CDS            lacZα (fragment): LacZα fragment of β-galactosidase; lacZ fragment
   7325..7753    +  rep_origin     f1 ori (sequence partly withheld): f1 bacteriophage origin of replication; arrow indicates direction of (+) strand synthesis
   7806..7910    +  promoter       AmpR promoter: bla
   7911..8771    +  CDS            AmpR: β-lactamase; bla; confers resistance to ampicillin, carbenicillin, and related antibiotics
   8942..9530    +  rep_origin     ori: high-copy-number ColE1/pMB1/pBR322/pUC origin of replication
   9713..9805    +  CDS            lacI (fragment): lac repressor; lacI; The lac repressor binds to the lac operator to inhibit transcription in E. coli. This inhibition can be relieved by adding lactose or isopropyl-β-D-thiogalactopyranoside (IPTG).
   9818..9839    +  protein_bind   CAP binding site: CAP binding activates transcription in the presence of cAMP. E. coli catabolite activator protein
   9854..9884    +  promoter       lac promoter: promoter for the E. coli lac operon
   9892..9908    +  protein_bind   lac operator: The lac repressor binds to the lac operator to inhibit transcription in E. coli. This inhibition can be relieved by adding lactose or isopropyl-β-D-thiogalactopyranoside (IPTG). lac repressor encoded by lacI
   9953..9971    +  promoter       T3 promoter: promoter for bacteriophage T3 RNA polymerase
