[The description below was written by a language model from this plasmid's Addgene catalogue record and pLannotate feature annotations shown in this document.]
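Description:
TFORF1089 is a lentiviral mammalian expression plasmid built on the pLX_TRC317 backbone and carrying the human TULP1 open reading frame. It belongs to a collection of barcoded transcription factor ORF constructs made for pooled overexpression screens. In bacteria it is maintained through a high-copy ColE1/pUC-type origin and selected with ampicillin via the β-lactamase gene. An f1 origin and remnants of a lac/lacZα cloning region flanked by T7 and T3 promoters also sit in the plasmid backbone. The depositor notes that the plasmid can recombine, as is common for LTR-containing vectors.

The viral portion has a third-generation, self-inactivating layout. An RSV promoter drives a truncated HIV-1 5' LTR, followed by the Ψ packaging signal with a partial gag sequence, the Rev response element for Rev-dependent nuclear export of the genomic RNA, and a cPPT/CTS. The 3' LTR is ΔU3 and is followed by an SV40 polyadenylation signal.

Two expression units lie between the LTRs. An SV40 early promoter/origin region sits upstream of puromycin N-acetyltransferase, allowing selection of transduced cells with puromycin. Downstream, the strong constitutive EF-1α promoter drives TULP1, and a WPRE after the ORF enhances transcript stability and expression. The annotated coding sequence spans about 1.6 kb of the 1,730 bp insert. The 24-bp barcode described in the catalogue entry is not annotated in the feature table, so its position is not stated. The barcode allows the ORF to be identified by sequencing when many constructs are delivered together, as in screens for factors that direct cell differentiation.
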