Addgene plasmid #142726: TFORF1089
Purpose: Lentiviral vector for overexpressing transcription factor ORFs with unique 24-bp barcodes. Barcodes facilitate identification of transcription factors in pooled screens.
Depositing lab: Feng Zhang. Depositing organization: Broad Institute. Publication: A transcription factor atlas of directed differentiation. Joung J, Ma S, Tay T, Geiger-Schuller KR, Kirchgatterer PC, Verdine VK, Guo B, Arias-Garcia MA, Allen WE, Singh A, Kuksenko O, Abudayyeh OO, Gootenberg JS, Fu Z, Macrae RK, Buenrostro JD, Regev A, Zhang F. Cell. 2023 Jan 5;186(1):209-229.e26. doi: 10.1016/j.cell.2022.11.026. PubMed 36608654.
Backbone
  Vector backbone: pLX_TRC317
  Backbone manufacturer: Broad Institute Genetic Perturbation Platform
  Backbone size w/o insert (bp): 8264
  Vector type: Mammalian Expression, Lentiviral
  Selectable markers: Puromycin
Growth in bacteria
  Bacterial resistance: Ampicillin, 100 μg/mL
  Growth temperature: 37°C
  Growth strain: NEB Stable
  Copy number: High Copy
Gene/Insert
  Gene/Insert name: TULP1
  Species: H. sapiens (human)
  Insert size (bp): 1730
  Entrez Gene: TULP1 (a.k.a. LCA15, RP14, TUBL1)
  Promoter: EF1a
  Cloning method: Unknown
  Sequencing primers: 5′ GGGTGGAGACTGAAGTTAGGCCAG; 3′ CACATAGCGTAAAAGGAGCAACATAG
Terms and licenses: Academic/Nonprofit Terms; Industry Terms: Not Available to Industry
Depositor comments: NM_003322,ENST00000229771 . The transcription factor ORF portion of this plasmid was synthesized by Genewiz. Please test multiple small colonies in case of plasmid recombination. To make this collection available in a timely manner, a portion of this collection was not fully sequenced by Addgene. If an Addgene verified full plasmid sequence is not available, please contact us prior to placing an order to request the full sequence.
How to cite: TFORF1089 was a gift from Feng Zhang (Addgene plasmid # 142726 ; http://n2t.net/addgene:142726 ; RRID:Addgene_142726)
