>Addgene plasmid #142726 | TFORF1089 | depositor partial sequence | sequence record 280316 | Insert
ACCGCCACCATGCCTCTGCGGGATGAAACCCTCCGAGAGGTGTGGGCCTCTGACAGTGGGCATGAAGAAG
AAAGCCTGAGCCCGGAGGCCCCGCGGCGCCCCAAACAGCGACCCGCCCCGGCACAGAGGCTAAGGAAGAA
GAGGACGGAGGCCCCCGAATCCCCCTGCCCCACGGGATCCAAGCCCCGGAAGCCCGGAGCTGGGCGGACG
GGGAGGCCGCGGGAGGAGCCTTCCCCAGACCCAGCCCAGGCCCGGGCGCCGCAGACGGTCTACGCCAGGT
TCCTCAGGGACCCCGAGGCCAAGAAGCGCGACCCCCGGGAAACCTTTCTGGTAGCCCGTGCCCCAGACGC
GGAGGACGAGGAGGAGGAGGAAGAGGAGGACGAGGAGGACGAGGAAGAGGAGGCAGAGGAAAAGAAAGAG
AAAATCCTTCTGCCTCCCAAGAAGCCCCTGAGAGAGAAGAGCTCCGCAGACCTGAAGGAGAGGAGGGCCA
AGGCCCAGGGCCCAAGGGGAGACCTGGGAAGCCCTGACCCCCCACCGAAACCTCTGCGTGTTAGGAATAA
GGAAGCTCCAGCAGGGGAGGGGACCAAGATGAGAAAGACCAAGAAGAAAGGGTCTGGGGAGGCCGACAAG
GACCCCTCAGGGAGCCCAGCCAGTGCGAGGAAGAGCCCAGCAGCCATGTTTCTGGTTGGGGAAGGCAGTC
CTGACAAGAAAGCCCTGAAGAAGAAAGGCACTCCCAAAGGCGCGAGGAAGGAGGAAGAAGAGGAGGAGGA
GGCAGCTACGGTGATAAAGAAGAGCAATCAAAAGGGCAAAGCCAAAGGAAAAGGCAAAAAGAAAGCGAAG
GAGGAGAGGGCCCCGTCTCCCCCCGTGGAGGTGGACGAACCCCGGGAGTTTGTGCTCCGGCCTGCCCCCC
AGGGCCGCACGGTGCGCTGCCGGCTGACCCGGGACAAAAAGGGCATGGATCGAGGCATGTATCCCTCCTA
CTTCCTGCACCTGGACACGGAGAAGAAGGTGTTCCTCTTGGCTGGCAGGAAACGAAAACGGAGCAAGACA
GCCAATTACCTCATCTCCATCGACCCTACCAATCTGTCCCGAGGAGGGGAGAATTTCATCGGGAAGCTGA
GGTCCAACCTCCTGGGGAACCGCTTCACGGTCTTTGACAACGGGCAGAACCCACAGCGTGGGTACAGCAC
TAATGTGGCAAGCCTTCGGCAGGAGCTGGCAGCTGTGATCTATGAAACCAACGTGCTGGGCTTCCGTGGC
CCCCGGCGCATGACCGTCATCATTCCTGGCATGAGTGCGGAGAACGAGAGGGTCCCCATCCGGCCCCGAA
ATGCTAGTGACGGCCTGCTGGTGCGCTGGCAGAACAAGACGCTGGAGAGCCTCATAGAACTGCACAACAA
GCCACCTGTCTGGAACGATGACAGTGGCTCCTACACCCTCAACTTCCAAGGCCGGGTCACCCAGGCCTCA
GTCAAGAACTTCCAGATTGTCCACGCTGATGACCCCGACTATATCGTGCTGCAGTTCGGCCGCGTGGCGG
AGGACGCCTTCACCCTAGACTACCGGTACCCGCTGTGCGCCCTGCAGGCCTTCGCCATCGCCCTCTCCAG
TTTCGACGGGAAGCTGGCCTGCGAGTAGTAATGAACTAGTCCGTAACTTGAAAGTATTTCGATTTCTTGG
CTTTATATATCTTGTGGAAAGGACGAGGTGCAACGTACGGCGGCGGCTTG
