>Addgene plasmid #142726 | TFORF1089 | depositor partial sequence | sequence record 280317 | Barcode
GGTGCAACGTACGGCGGCGGCTTG
